>Addgene plasmid #11705 | V33 pLP Flag SD - Acceptor | depositor full sequence | sequence record 7037 | Author sequence
TAGTTATTAATAGTAATCAATTACGGGGTCATTAGTTCATAGCCCATATATGGAGTTCCGCGTTACATAA
CTTACGGTAAATGGCCCGCCTGGCTGACCGCCCAACGACCCCCGCCCATTGACGTCAATAATGACGTATG
TTCCCATAGTAACGCCAATAGGGACTTTCCATTGACGTCAATGGGTGGAGTATTTACGGTAAACTGCCCA
CTTGGCAGTACATCAAGTGTATCATATGCCAAGTACGCCCCCTATTGACGTCAATGACGGTAAATGGCCC
GCCTGGCATTATGCCCAGTACATGACCTTATGGGACTTTCCTACTTGGCAGTACATCTACGTATTAGTCA
TCGCTATTACCATGGTGATGCGGTTTTGGCAGTACATCAATGGGCGTGGATAGCGGTTTGACTCACGGGG
ATTTCCAAGTCTCCACCCCATTGACGTCAATGGGAGTTTGTTTTGGCACCAAAATCAACGGGACTTTCCA
AAATGTCGTAACAACTCCGCCCCATTGACGCAAATGGGCGGTAGGCGTGTACGGTGGGAGGTCTATATAA
GCAGAGCTGGTTTAGTGAACCGTCAGATCCGCTAGCCACCATGGACTACAAGGACGACGACGACAAGGTA
AGTAGATCTTGACCTCTCAAAAGCGGGCATGACTTCTGCGCTAAGATTGTCAGTTTCCAAAAACGAGGAG
GATTTGATATTCACCTGGCCCGCGGTGATGCCTTTGAGGGTGGCCGCATCCATCTGGTCAGAAAAGACAA
TCTTTTTGTTGTCAAGCTTGGTGGCAAACGACCCGTAGAGGGCGTTGGACAGCAACTTGGCGATGGAGCG
CAGGGTTTGGTTTTTGTCGCGATCGGCGCGCTCCTTGGCCGCGATGTTTAGCTGCACGTATTCGCGCGCA
ACGCACCGCCATTCGGGAAAGACGGTGGTGCGCTCGTCGGGCACCAGGTGCACGCGCCAACCGCGGTTGT
GCAGGGTGACAAGGTCAACGCTAAGCTTCGATAACTTCGTATAGCATACATTATACGAAGTTATAGATCC
AATATTATTGAAGCATTTATCAGGGTTATTGTCTCATGAGCGGATACATATTTGAATGTATTTAGAAAAA
TAAACAAATAGGGGTTCCGCGCACATTTCCCCGAAAAGTGCCACCTGACGTGGATCCACCGGATCTAGAT
AACTGATCATAATCAGCCATACCACATTTGTAGAGGTTTTACTTGCTTTAAAAAACCTCCCACACCTCCC
CCTGAACCTGAAACATAAAATGAATGCAATTGTTGTTGTTAACTTGTTTATTGCAGCTTATAATGGTTAC
AAATAAAGCAATAGCATCACAAATTTCACAAATAAAGCATTTTTTTCACTGCATTCTAGTTGTGGTTTGT
CCAAACTCATCAATGTATCTTAAGGCGTAAATTGTAAGCGTTAATATTTTGTTAAAATTCGCGTTAAATT
TTTGTTAAATCAGCTCATTTTTTAACCAATAGGCCGAAATCGGCAAAATCCCTTATAAATCAAAAGAATA
GACCGAGATAGGGT
[37 nt withheld, positions 1555-1591]
AAAGAACGTGGACTCCAACGTCAAAGG
[49 nt withheld, positions 1619-1667]
T
[91 nt withheld, positions 1669-1759]
G
[124 nt withheld, positions 1761-1884]
CAGGTGGCACTTTTCGGGGAAATGTGCGCGGAACCCCTATTTGTTTATTTTTCTAAATACATTCAAATAT
GTATCCGCTCATGAGACAATAACCCTGATAAATGCTTCAATAATATTGAAAAAGGAAGAGTCCTGAGGCG
GAAAGAACCAGCTGTGGAATGTGTGTCAGTTAGGGTGTGGAAAGTCCCCAGGCTCCCCAGCAGGCAGAAG
TATGCAAAGCATGCATCTCAATTAGTCAGCAACCAGGTGTGGAAAGTCCCCAGGCTCCCCAGCAGGCAGA
AGTATGCAAAGCATGCATCTCAATTAGTCAGCAACCATAGTCCCGCCCCTAACTCCGCCCATCCCGCCCC
TAACTCCGCCCAGTTCCGCCCATTCTCCGCCCCATGGCTGACTAATTTTTTTTATTTATGCAGAGGCCGA
GGCCGCCTCGGCCTCTGAGCTATTCCAGAAGTAGTGAGGAGGCTTTTTTGGAGGCCTAGGCTTTTGCAAA
GATCGATCAAGAGACAGGATGAGGATCGTTTCGCATGATTGAACAAGATGGATTGCACGCAGGTTCTCCG
GCCGCTTGGGTGGAGAGGCTATTCGGCTATGACTGGGCACAACAGACAATCGGCTGCTCTGATGCCGCCG
TGTTCCGGCTGTCAGCGCAGGGGCGCCCGGTTCTTTTTGTCAAGACCGACCTGTCCGGTGCCCTGAATGA
ACTGCAAGACGAGGCAGCGCGGCTATCGTGGCTGGCCACGACGGGCGTTCCTTGCGCAGCTGTGCTCGAC
GTTGTCACTGAAGCGGGAAGGGACTGGCTGCTATTGGGCGAAGTGCCGGGGCAGGATCTCCTGTCATCTC
ACCTTGCTCCTGCCGAGAAAGTATCCATCATGGCTGATGCAATGCGGCGGCTGCATACGCTTGATCCGGC
TACCTGCCCATTCGACCACCAAGCGAAACATCGCATCGAGCGAGCACGTACTCGGATGGAAGCCGGTCTT
GTCGATCAGGATGATCTGGACGAAGAGCATCAGGGGCTCGCGCCAGCCGAACTGTTCGCCAGGCTCAAGG
CGAGCATGCCCGACGGCGAGGATCTCGTCGTGACCCATGGCGATGCCTGCTTGCCGAATATCATGGTGGA
AAATGGCCGCTTTTCTGGATTCATCGACTGTGGCCGGCTGGGTGTGGCGGACCGCTATCAGGACATAGCG
TTGGCTACCCGTGATATTGCTGAAGAGCTTGGCGGCGAATGGGCTGACCGCTTCCTCGTGCTTTACGGTA
TCGCCGCTCCCGATTCGCAGCGCATCGCCTTCTATCGCCTTCTTGACGAGTTCTTCTGAGCGGGACTCTG
GGGTTCGAAATGACCGACCAAGCGACGCCCAACCTGCCATCACGAGATTTCGATTCCACCGCCGCCTTCT
ATGAAAGGTTGGGCTTCGGAATCGTTTTCCGGGACGCCGGCTGGATGATCCTCCAGCGCGGGGATCTCAT
GCTGGAGTTCTTCGCCCACCCTAGGGGGAGGCTAACTGAAACACGGAAGGAGACAATACCGGAAGGAACC
CGCGCTATGACGGCAATAAAAAGACAGAATAAAACGCACGGTGTTGGGTCGTTTGTTCATAAACGCGGGG
TTCGGTCCCAGGGCTGGCACTCTGTCGATACCCCACCGAGACCCCATTGGGGCCAATACGCCCGCGTTTC
TTCCTTTTCCCCACCCCACCCCCCAAGTTCGGGTGAAGGCCCAGGGCTCGCAGCCAACGTCGGGGCGGCA
GGCCCTGCCATAGCCTCAGGTTACTCATATATACTTTAGATTGATTTAAAACTTCATTTTTAATTTAAAA
GGATCTAGGTGAAGATCCTTTTTGATAATCTCATGACCAAAATCCCTTAACGTGAGTTTTCGTTCCACTG
AGCGTCAGACCCCGTAGAAAAGATCAAAGGATCTTCTTGAGATCCTTTTTTTCTGCGCGTAATCTGCTGC
TTGCAAACAAAAAAACCACCGCTACCAGCGGTGGTTTGTTTGCCGGATCAAGAGCTACCAACTCTTTTTC
CGAAGGTAACTGGCTTCAGCAGAGCGCAGATACCAAATACTGTCCTTCTAGTGTAGCCGTAGTTAGGCCA
CCACTTCAAGAACTCTGTAGCACCGCCTACATACCTCGCTCTGCTAATCCTGTTACCAGTGGCTGCTGCC
AGTGGCGATAAGTCGTGTCTTACCGGGTTGGACTCAAGACGATAGTTACCGGATAAGGCGCAGCGGTCGG
GCTGAACGGGGGGTTCGTGCACACAGCCCAGCTTGGAGCGAACGACCTACACCGAACTGAGATACCTACA
GCGTGAGCTATGAGAAAGCGCCACGCTTCCCGAAGGGAGAAAGGCGGACAGGTATCCGGTAAGCGGCAGG
GTCGGAACAGGAGAGCGCACGAGGGAGCTTCCAGGGGGAAACGCCTGGTATCTTTATAGTCCTGTCGGGT
TTCGCCACCTCTGACTTGAGCGTCGATTTTTGTGATGCTCGTCAGGGGGGCGGAGCCTATGGAAAAACGC
CAGCAACGCGGCCTTTTTACGGTTCCTGGCCTTTTGCTGGCCTTTTGCTCACATGTTCTTTCCTGCGTTA
TCCCCTGATTCTGTGGATAACCGTATTACCGCCATGCAT
Features (pLannotate 1.2.2; 17 found; start..end, strand, type, name):
     61..364     +  enhancer       CMV enhancer: human cytomegalovirus immediate early enhancer
    365..568     +  promoter       CMV promoter: human cytomegalovirus (CMV) immediate early promoter
    607..627     +  CDS            FLAG (fragment): FLAG® epitope tag, followed by an enterokinase cleavage site
    643..790     +  intron         chimeric intron (fragment): chimera between introns from adenovirus and immunoglobulin heavy chain genes
    833..1003    +  CDS            Y116_ADE02 (fragment): Protein predicted: Swiss-Prot protein existence level 4. From Human adenovirus C serotype 2 (HAdV-2) (Human adenovirus 2).
   1011..1044    +  protein_bind   loxP: Cre-mediated recombination occurs in the 8-bp core sequence (GCATACAT). Cre recombinase
   1050..1141    -  promoter       AmpR promoter (fragment): bla
   1194..1278    +  CDS            large T antigen (fragment): large T antigen from SV40 (simian virus 40)
   1301..1422    +  polyA_signal   SV40 poly(A) signal: SV40 polyadenylation signal
   1456..1884    -  rep_origin     f1 ori (sequence partly withheld): f1 bacteriophage origin of replication; arrow indicates direction of (+) strand synthesis
   1911..2015    +  promoter       AmpR promoter: bla
   2017..2374    +  promoter       SV40 promoter: SV40 enhancer and early promoter
   2409..3203    +  CDS            NeoR/KanR: aminoglycoside phosphotransferase from Tn5; aph(3')-II (or nptII); confers resistance to neomycin, kanamycin, and G418 (Geneticin®)
   3224..3376    +  CDS            ble (fragment): BLE_KLEPN - Experimental evidence at protein level: Swiss-Prot protein existence level 1. Binding protein with a strong affinity to the bleomycin family of antibiotics. Binds to CL990; an antimitotic-antibiotic compound. From Klebsiella pneumoniae.
   3435..3482    +  polyA_signal   HSV TK poly(A) signal: herpes simplex virus thymidine kinase polyadenylation signal (Cole and Stacy, 1985)
   3573..3589    -  polyA_signal   bGH poly(A) signal (fragment): bovine growth hormone polyadenylation signal
   3811..4399    +  rep_origin     ori: high-copy-number ColE1/pMB1/pBR322/pUC origin of replication
