[The description below was written by a language model from this plasmid's Addgene catalogue record and pLannotate feature annotations shown in this document.]
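Description:
V33 pLP Flag SD - Acceptor is a 4,513 bp empty mammalian expression backbone that serves as an acceptor vector in the Creator Splice system, a modified version of the Creator Cre/lox cloning platform. It carries no insert. It is maintained in E. coli as a high-copy plasmid through a ColE1/pUC-type origin and selected with kanamycin. An f1 origin is also present. The NeoR/KanR (Tn5 aminoglycoside phosphotransferase) gene sits behind tandem bacterial (bla) and SV40 early promoters and is followed by an HSV TK polyadenylation signal. The same marker can therefore confer kanamycin resistance in bacteria and G418 resistance in mammalian cells.

The expression unit begins with the CMV immediate early enhancer and promoter, followed by an N-terminal FLAG epitope. Directly downstream is a partial chimeric intron (adenovirus/immunoglobulin-derived) plus adjacent adenovirus-derived sequence. This matches the "SD" in the name and the recorded modification "splice for 5' tags", and suggests the vector supplies a splice donor after the tag. Next comes a single loxP site, then an SV40 poly(A) signal. A short AmpR promoter fragment lies beside the loxP site in reverse orientation; the record does not state its role.

In use, Cre recombination at loxP transfers a gene of interest from a compatible donor plasmid into this acceptor. The associated publication title indicates that the added splice sites improve expression. Presumably the loxP-containing sequence between tag and coding region is removed by splicing, which would join FLAG directly to the open reading frame, although the record does not spell this out. The system was developed for proteomics applications that rely on FLAG-tagged proteins expressed in mammalian cells.
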