Addgene plasmid #11705: V33 pLP Flag SD - Acceptor
Purpose: (Empty Backbone)
Depositing lab: Tony Pawson. Depositing organization: Sinai Health System. Publication: Modification of the Creator recombination system for proteomics applications--improved expression by addition of splice sites. Colwill K, Wells CD, Elder K, Goudreault M, Hersi K, Kulkarni S, Hardy WR, Pawson T, Morin GB. BMC Biotechnol. 2006 Mar 6;6:13. doi: 10.1186/1472-6750-6-13. PubMed 16519801.
Backbone
  Vector backbone: NA
  Backbone size (bp): 4513
  Modifications to backbone: Splice for 5' tags
  Vector type: Mammalian Expression, Cre/Lox ; Acceptor vector
Growth in bacteria
  Bacterial resistance: Kanamycin, 50 μg/mL
  Growth temperature: 37°C
  Growth strain: DH5alpha
  Copy number: High Copy
Gene/Insert
  Gene/Insert name: None
  Tag / fusion protein: FLAG (N terminal on backbone)
  Cloning method: Restriction Enzyme
  Sequencing primers: 5′ CMV-F
Terms and licenses: Academic/Nonprofit Terms; Industry Terms
Depositor comments: Acceptor vector for the Creator Splice system.
How to cite: V33 pLP Flag SD - Acceptor was a gift from Tony Pawson (Addgene plasmid # 11705 ; http://n2t.net/addgene:11705 ; RRID:Addgene_11705)
