>Addgene plasmid #11705 | V33 pLP Flag SD - Acceptor | addgene partial sequence | sequence record 18387 | 11705 with CMV-F
CTGGTTTAGTGAACCGTCAGATCCGCTAGCCACCATGGACTACAAGGACGACGACGACAAGGTAAGTAGA
TCTTGACCTCTCAAAAGCGGGCATGACTTCTGCGCTAAGATTGTCAGTTTCCAAAAACGAGGAGGATTTG
ATATTCACCTGGCCCGCGGTGATGCCTTTGAGGGTGGCCGCATCCATCTGGTCAGAAAAGACAATCTTTT
TGTTGTCAAGCTTGGTGGCAAACGACCCGTAGAGGGCGTTGGACAGCAACTTGGCGATGGAGCGCAGGGT
TTGGTTTTTGTCGCGATCGGCGCGCTCCTTGGCCGCGATGTTTAGCTGCACGTATTCGCGCGCAACGCAC
CGCCATTCGGGAAAGACGGTGGTGCGCTCGTCGGGCACCAGGTGCACGCGCCAACCGCGGTTGTGCAGGG
TGACAAGGTCAACGCTAAGCTTCGATAACTTCGTATAGCATACATTATACGAAGTTATAGATCCAATATT
ATTGAAGCATTTATCAGGGTTATTGTCTCATGAGCGGATACATATTTGAATGTATTTAGAAAAATAAACA
AATAGGGGTTCCGCGCACATTTCCCCGAAAAGTGCCACCTGACGTGGATCCACCGGATCTAGATAACTGA
TCATAATCAGCCATACCACATTTGTAGAGGTTTTACTTGCTTTAAAAAACCTCCCACACCTCCCCCTGAA
CCTGAAACATAAAATGA
